>Addgene plasmid #187274 | PLL5.0-Anillin ShRNA-GFP-AnillinA740D, E758K | addgene full sequence | sequence record 373247 | Addgene NGS Result
ATCTTGAAGTTCACCTTGATGCCGTTCTTCTGCTTGTCGGCCATGATATAGACGTTGTGGCTGTTGTAGT
TGTACTCCAGCTTGTGCCCCAGGATGTTGCCGTCCTCCTTGAAGTCGATGCCCTTCAGCTCGATGCGGTT
CACCAGGGTGTCGCCCTCGAACTTCACCTCGGCGCGGGTCTTGTAGTTGCCGTCGTCCTTGAAGAAGATG
GTGCGCTCCTGGACGTAGCCTTCGGGCATGGCGGACTTGAAGAAGTCGTGCTGCTTCATGTGGTCGGGGT
AGCGGCTGAAGCACTGCACGCCGTAGGTCAGGGTGGTCACGAGGGTGGGCCAGGGCACGGGCAGCTTGCC
GGTGGTGCAGATGAACTTCAGGGTCAGCTTGCCGTAGGTGGCATCGCCCTCGCCCTCGCCGGACACGCTG
AACTTGTGGCCGTTTACGTCGCCGTCCAGCTCGACCAGGATGGGCACCACCCCGGTGAACAGCTCCTCGC
CCTTGCTCACCATGGTGGCGACCGGTAGCGCTAGCGGATCTGACGGTTCACTAAACCAGCTCTGCTTATA
TAGACCTCCCACCGTACACGCCTACCGCCCATTTGCGTCAATGGGGCGGAGTTGTTACGACATTTTGGAA
AGTCCCGTTGATTTTGGTGCCAAAACAAACTCCCATTGACGTCAATGGGGTGGAGACTTGGAAATCCCCG
TGAGTCAAACCGCTATCCACGCCCATTGATGTACTGCCAAAACCGCATCACCATGGTAATAGCGATGACT
AATACGTAGATGTACTGCCAAGTAGGAAAGTCCCATAAGGTCATGTACTGGGCATAATGCCAGGCGGGCC
ATTTACCGTCATTGACGTCAATAGGGGGCGTACTTGGCATATGATACACTTGATGTACTGCCAAGTGGGC
AGTTTACCGTAAATACTCCACCCATTGACGTCAATGGAAAGTCCCTATTGGCGTTACTATGGGAACATAC
GTCATTATTGACGTCAATGGGCGGGGGTCGTTGGGCGGTCAGCCAGGCGGGCCATTTACCGTAAGTTATG
TAACGCGGAACTCCATATATGGGCTATGAACTAATGACCCCGTAATTGATTACTATTAATAACTAGTCAA
TAATCAATGTCAACGCGTATATCTGGCCCGTACATCGCGAAGCAGCGCAAAACGCCTAACCCTAAGCAGA
TTCTTCATGCAATTGTCGGTCAAGCCTTGCCTTGTTGTAGCTTAAATTTTGCTCGCGCACTACTCAGCGA
CCTCCAACACACAAGCAGGGAGCAGATACTGGCTTAACTATGCGGCATCAGAGCAGATTGTACTGAGAGT
GCACCATAGGGGATCGGGAGATCTCCCGATCCGTCGACGTCAGGTGGCACTTTTCGGGGAAATGTGCGCG
GAACCCCTATTTGTTTATTTTTCTAAATACATTCAAATATGTATCCGCTCATGAGACAATAACCCTGATA
AATGCTTCAATAATATTGAAAAAGGAAGAGTATGAGTATTCAACATTTCCGTGTCGCCCTTATTCCCTTT
TTTGCGGCATTTTGCCTTCCTGTTTTTGCTCACCCAGAAACGCTGGTGAAAGTAAAAGATGCTGAAGATC
AGTTGGGTGCACGAGTGGGTTACATCGAACTGGATCTCAACAGCGGTAAGATCCTTGAGAGTTTTCGCCC
CGAAGAACGTTTTCCAATGATGAGCACTTTTAAAGTTCTGCTATGTGGCGCGGTATTATCCCGTATTGAC
GCCGGGCAAGAGCAACTCGGTCGCCGCATACACTATTCTCAGAATGACTTGGTTGAGTACTCACCAGTCA
CAGAAAAGCATCTTACGGATGGCATGACAGTAAGAGAATTATGCAGTGCTGCCATAACCATGAGTGATAA
CACTGCGGCCAACTTACTTCTGACAACGATCGGAGGACCGAAGGAGCTAACCGCTTTTTTGCACAACATG
GGGGATCATGTAACTCGCCTTGATCGTTGGGAACCGGAGCTGAATGAAGCCATACCAAACGACGAGCGTG
ACACCACGATGCCTGTAGCAATGGCAACAACGTTGCGCAAACTATTAACTGGCGAACTACTTACTCTAGC
TTCCCGGCAACAATTAATAGACTGGATGGAGGCGGATAAAGTTGCAGGACCACTTCTGCGCTCGGCCCTT
CCGGCTGGCTGGTTTATTGCTGATAAATCTGGAGCCGGTGAGCGTGGGTCTCGCGGTATCATTGCAGCAC
TGGGGCCAGATGGTAAGCCCTCCCGTATCGTAGTTATCTACACGACGGGGAGTCAGGCAACTATGGATGA
ACGAAATAGACAGATCGCTGAGATAGGTGCCTCACTGATTAAGCATTGGTAACTGTCAGACCAAGTTTAC
TCATATATACTTTAGATTGATTTAAAACTTCATTTTTAATTTAAAAGGATCTAGGTGAAGATCCTTTTTG
ATAATCTCATGACCAAAATCCCTTAACGTGAGTTTTCGTTCCACTGAGCGTCAGACCCCGTAGAAAAGAT
CAAAGGATCTTCTTGAGATCCTTTTTTTCTGCGCGTAATCTGCTGCTTGCAAACAAAAAAACCACCGCTA
CCAGCGGTGGTTTGTTTGCCGGATCAAGAGCTACCAACTCTTTTTCCGAAGGTAACTGGCTTCAGCAGAG
CGCAGATACCAAATACTGTTCTTCTAGTGTAGCCGTAGTTAGGCCACCACTTCAAGAACTCTGTAGCACC
GCCTACATACCTCGCTCTGCTAATCCTGTTACCAGTGGCTGCTGCCAGTGGCGATAAGTCGTGTCTTACC
GGGTTGGACTCAAGACGATAGTTACCGGATAAGGCGCAGCGGTCGGGCTGAACGGGGGGTTCGTGCACAC
AGCCCAGCTTGGAGCGAACGACCTACACCGAACTGAGATACCTACAGCGTGAGCTATGAGAAAGCGCCAC
GCTTCCCGAAGGGAGAAAGGCGGACAGGTATCCGGTAAGCGGCAGGGTCGGAACAGGAGAGCGCACGAGG
GAGCTTCCAGGGGGAAACGCCTGGTATCTTTATAGTCCTGTCGGGTTTCGCCACCTCTGACTTGAGCGTC
GATTTTTGTGATGCTCGTCAGGGGGGCGGAGCCTATGGAAAAACGCCAGCAACGCGGCCTTTTTACGGTT
CCTGGCCTTTTGCTGGCCTTTTGCTCACATGCTGCTAGAGATTTTCCACACTGACTAAAAGGGTCTGAGG
GATCTCTAGTTACCAGAGTCACACAACAGACGGGCACACACTACTTGAAGCACTCAAGGCAAGCTTTATT
GAGGCTTAAGCAGTGGGTTCCCTAGTTAGCCAGAGAGCTCCCAGGCTCAGATCTGGTCTAACCAGAGAGA
CCCAGTACAGTCCGGATGCAGCTCTCGGGCCATGTGATGAAATGCTAGGCGGCTGTCAAACCTCCACTCT
AATACTTCTCTCTCCGGGTCATCCATCCCATGCAGGCTCACAGGGTGTAACAAGCGGGTGTTCTCTCCTT
CATTGGCTTCTTCTACCTTCTCTTGCTCAACTGGTACTAGCTTGTAGCACCATCCAAAGGTCAGTGGATA
TCTGATCCCTGGCCCTGGTGTGTAGTTCTGCCAATCAGGGAAGTAGCCTTGTGTGTGGTAGATCCACAGA
TCAAGGATATCTTGTCTTCGTTGGGAGTGAATTAGCCCTTCCAGTCCCCCCTTTTCTTTTAAAAAGTGGC
TAAGATCTACAGCTGCCTTGTAAGTCATTGGTCTTAAAGGTACCTGAGGTGTGACTGGAAAACCCACCTC
CTCCTCCTCTTGTGCTTCTAGCCAGGCACAATCAGCATTGGTAGCTGCTGTATTGCTACTTGTGATTGCT
CCATGTTTTTCTAGGTCTCGATCGAGGTCGACGGTATCGATGCGGGGAGGCGGCCCAAAGGGAGATCCGA
CTCGTCTGAGGGCGAAGGCGAAGACGCGGAAGAGGCCGCAGAGCCGGCAGCAGGCCGGGAAGGAAGGTCC
GCTGGATTGAGGGCCGAAGGGACGTAGCAGAAGGACGTCCCGCGCAGAATCCAGGTGGCAACACAGGCGA
GCAGCCAAGGAAAGGACGATGATTTCCCCGACAACACCACGGAATTGTCAGTGCCCAACAGCCGAGCCCC
TGTCCAGCAGCGGGCAAGGCAGGCGGCGATGAGTTCCGCCGTGGCAATAGGGAGGGGGAAAGCGAAAGTC
CCGGAAAGGAGCTGACAGGTGGTGGCAATGCCCCAACCAGTGGGGGTTGCGTCAGCAAACACAGTGCACA
CCACGCCACGTTGCCTGACAACGGGCCACAACTCCTCATAAAGAGACAGCAACCAGGATTTATACAAGGA
GGAGAAAATGAAAGCCATACGGGAAGCAATAGCATGATACAAAGGCATTAAAGCAGCGTATCCACATAGC
GTAAAAGGAGCAACATAGTTAAGAATACCAGTCAATCTTTCACAAATTTTGTAATCCAGAGGTTGATTAT
CGATAAGCTTGATATCGAATTGTACCTAGTGGAACCGGAACCCTTAAACATGTATAACTTCGTATAATGT
ATGCTATACGAAGTTATTAGGTCCCTCGACGAATTGCCTGCAGGTTAAGGCTTTCCAATAGGTTTGTAGC
AAGCATCAGGTTGCCAGAGGCGAATATCAACAAGAACTTGATTGAGTTTTTGCATCCAGAGATCCCGCTC
TTCTTTAGTATCTGCAGACAGCCAGTTCTTGGTAACACAGAGTGTGTCCCTGCATTGGCTGACAAGAGTC
TCTCGGTCATCTTCTCTTTGTGGTCGGACAGTAATTAATTCAAAAGTGTTGCGTCTTGCACAAAATTCTC
TGTTGGCTGGTTCTATCTGACGACTGGTACAATTAGCCAGATTTATCCTTCCTATGGGATTCTTGCGTTT
CTCATCATCTGGATAAGTCCAATAAGATATACAGTTTCCAGAAAGAACACACCATCTTCGATGCCAGGCA
CCAAAACCACTAACATCTTCAAATATGGTTAGAAAACCTCTTTCTTCAACACTGGAATTCACTTGACATT
TTATTTTTAAATAAATATGACCTTCCAAAGAAGATAAAAAGGGGACCTTGTCCAGAACAAACTTAGTATT
TCCTACTGAAGACAATGATAATGTGTAAGATCCAACAAGGGCGAAGTTGCTGGTTCGCACAGCACTAAGA
CCTCCTGGACTGGCCATGACTGAAGAATGAATGTTGCTTTTTGTGGTTATAGATGTGAGGAGTCGCTTTG
GAGTAATAGCCTTGGACTTGGATGTTTTTTTCTTCTTATCAAGGCCTGAGGGATCTTTCTTTTGCACCAA
GCTGTAAACTTCAATATTTATTTCAAAGTCATTGGATACATCTTGCAGAGTAAATGTAGTAGTGAATGTC
AGAGCATCACCGTTAAGAGAGTTTGAAGTACTTGCTAATGGTGTGGCTACCATATTTTCAGCTCCTGCTT
TTAGTATAATTAAGTAATAGTAATTTGCTGCATCTGGTTTCTGAACCGTACTGCAGACAAAATCTGCTTT
TAGAGGCAAGCGGATTTCTGACAAAGTAACTGATCCTTTGGATGGCATAAATTCACTTTGGGGACTAGCC
TTATTCTTCCTCTGAGGTCCTTCGTTCTTCAATTTATTCAATTCATCAATCAAAAGTGTTCTCTTCCCAG
TTGCAATTAGAAGAAGTCTTTCTGCTTTAGCTTCTTCTAGGGACCCTTTTCCATGTTCTTCATCAACACA
GCAGTTAAGATCCTGGCTAGCTTGATAGATCACTGTCTGTTGCATATTTATTTCGTTATTGAGTTCCTGC
ATTTTCTGTTTGATATTAACTTGACAAGGAAAGGCATTATTTTTTTCATCCAGTTTTGAAGTAACATCTT
CCTTCCGAACAATCACCTGCTTTATTGATGGACGTTCTGTTTCTTTGAATCTTTGAGATCTATATGCATC
AATGCTGTAAAGAAGATCACGATCTTCAGAACCAAGGCTATCACCAGATTCAGCTCGAGGGACACGAGTT
CTTTGGAATTTTCCTGGTTTTGGACTTTCATCACTTCTGCTGGTGTCTTTCAATTCCAGTCTAGGTGTGG
ACACTAAACTCTCTGGACTTACCACACCAACTGTTTGTGCCAATGGTGCAAGTAAAGACATTGAGGAGAT
ATTCAGTGCATCTTCCTGTTCTTCGCTGCTTTCTGCTAATGCTTGATCCATCTCCTCTTGGCTCTTCTCC
ATATCTAGTTCACCTTCCTCTAGGACATCACTGAAGAGGTCATTAATTACTTTCGAACTATTGATATCAT
CATCATCCACACTCATCTCAATTTCACGTATCACTTCTTTAGGTTCTGTACTAGAATTTTTGGCTGGTAT
CTGGTTTTCGGTCACCTTTTCTGTTACTGGAAGTGACTGAGTTTTTGAAACACCTTGGTGTTTTTTGAGG
GGAGTGCTCTGACAGTGAGTTTCCTGTTTGGTTTCTAGTTGTTTGCTTTTTGAGTTTCCGCCTTTTTCTG
CACTCCATATATTGCCCTTGTCAAATCGGCCACGAAGACATGCTAGTTCTTTTTGACGTTCCTGCTTGAG
CTGTTGTGCTAAATGGGTAGTAGATGAAGATGTGTCTTGCTTGAATAATTTTTCTTGGATGGCCTTTGTA
TTTGGAGTAATAATGGGGGTTCTGTGGGGTGTGCTACGAGCTGGACTTTCTTTGCTATGTTCTTGACAAC
GCTCTCCAAAGCGTTCCAGGAAAGGCTTAATTCCTGTTCCTCCTGGTGTCGTAGATTTGTCTTTAGATTG
AGATTGCAGACAAATTTCTCTACTTAATTCTCCCTTGGATGGAACTGTCTGGGATAAAGTTGACTTCACA
ATTGGTTTCGATACCCCCGTTTTCAGAGGACTAATAGGAGTTTTTGGAAGTAGCTCAGGATTTTGTCCCT
CACAACTTTTAGCATCAGTGATAGATGTAGTAGATTTCACTGGAGAAGTAGCTTTCACAGAGCTGGAAAT
TGAGGCATTAACCAAAGACGCATCAGCAGCACTTGAGGATAGGGCCTTGTTTAAGCTTGCGTCGCCATCC
CTTTGGGAACAGAATGTAGCTTCCTGCTTAACACTGCTGCTATTGATCCTAGCAGATGCTCCACTTGCAG
AGGAAAATTTGGATAAACAAGCGGTACCAGGCTGTTCTTGTACACTGTTTTGTTTTGCAAATGAGTGATT
TACATCATCTTCCCAGGAGCAAATAGTTGCAGCAAGATTGGCCAGACGGCCCCTTCTGCCAACTGGAGTT
GCCGAGGCATTTGAAAGCAGAGGTCTGGGAGGGGAAGCAGCCTTTTCCTCTGATGGCATTGGTGAGAAGA
GTGAGCTTTCAGGAATGTCATCTGTCATATCATCATTATCCCAACGGCGCCGTTGCTCTGCAAGTTTTTG
CATACGTGTTTTAACTGAGGAGGCTGCAGTTGCTTCCAATCTTGAGTTCAGCCCTCTCCTCATGCCCAGC
AGTGATGCCGGGACAGCAACAGAATCACTGATGGTATCTGCTGCTTGTGGCTGCACCTGAGGAGACACAG
GACTTGGAGAACAAGATTTTGCAGATGTCGACTCAACTGGTTGTTTATTTTCCAAGTTAGAAACTTCTAC
TTCAGTGTTGTCAGAACAGCGTTTTTTTGATGGCGATGGTTTTGTACAAGATTTCTCTTCACCACCAGAG
AGGGGCTGCTGGTTACTTGCTTCTGAAAGTGGCTGTCTAGCTCGCTTAGCATGAGTCATAGACCTTGGAG
CTGCTGTGGGCCTCTCAGCCATTTTTCTCTGAAGATTCTCTCGCCTGGCACGGGTTCGCTCCAGCAGTTT
CTCCGTAAACGGATCCATCCGCGGCTTGTACAGCTCGTCCATGCCGAGAGTGATCCCGGCGGCGGTCACG
AACTCCAGCAGGACCATGTGATCGCGCTTCTCGTTGGGGTCTTTGCTCAGGGCGGACTGGGTGCTCAGGT
AGTGGTTGTCGGGCAGCAGCACGGGGCCGTCGCCGATGGGGGTGTTCTGCTGGTAGTGGTCGGCGAGCTG
CACGCTGCCGTCCTCGATGTTGTGGCGG
Features (pLannotate 1.2.2; 14 found; start..end, strand, type, name):
    548..751     -  promoter       CMV promoter: human cytomegalovirus (CMV) immediate early promoter
    752..1131    -  enhancer       CMV enhancer: human cytomegalovirus immediate early enhancer
   1286..1338    +  misc_feature   bom (fragment): basis of mobility region from pBR322
   1397..1501    +  promoter       AmpR promoter: bla
   1502..2362    +  CDS            AmpR: β-lactamase; bla; confers resistance to ampicillin, carbenicillin, and related antibiotics
   2533..3121    +  rep_origin     ori: high-copy-number ColE1/pMB1/pBR322/pUC origin of replication
   3183..3363    -  LTR            5' LTR (truncated): truncated 5' long terminal repeat (LTR) from HIV-1
   3370..3870    -  CDS            nef (fragment): NEF_HV1LA - Experimental evidence at protein level: Swiss-Prot protein existence level 1. Extracellular Nef protein targets CD4(+) T-lymphocytes for apoptosis by interacting with CXCR4 surface receptors. From Human immunodeficiency virus type 1 group M subtype B (isolate Lai) (HIV-1).
   3872..3891    -  misc_feature   MCS (fragment): pBluescript multiple cloning site
   3892..4478    -  misc_feature   WPRE: woodchuck hepatitis virus posttranscriptional regulatory element
   4478..4501    -  misc_feature   MCS (fragment): pBluescript multiple cloning site
   4534..4567    -  protein_bind   loxP: Cre-mediated recombination occurs in the 8-bp core sequence (GCATACAT). Cre recombinase
   4598..7858    -  CDS            ANLN: ANLN_HUMAN - Experimental evidence at protein level: Swiss-Prot protein existence level 1. Required for cytokinesis (PubMed:16040610). Essential for the structural integrity of the cleavage furrow and for completion of cleavage furrow ingression. Plays a role in bleb assembly during metaphase and anaphase of mitosis (PubMed:23870127). May play a significant role in podocyte cell migration (PubMed:24676636). From Homo sapiens (Human).
   7865..503     -  CDS            EGFP (across the origin): EGFP is a basic (constitutively fluorescent) green fluorescent protein published in 1996, derived from Aequorea victoria. It is reported to be a rapidly-maturing weak dimer with moderate acid sensitivity.
