[The description below was written by a language model from this plasmid's Addgene catalogue record and pLannotate feature annotations shown in this document.]
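Description:
PLL5.0-Anillin ShRNA-GFP-AnillinA740D, E758K is a lentiviral knockdown-and-rescue plasmid built on the pLL5.0 backbone. It is designed to deplete endogenous human anillin (ANLN) with an shRNA while re-expressing an EGFP-tagged mutant form of the protein from the same vector. It is maintained in bacteria as a high-copy plasmid through a ColE1/pUC-type origin and is selected with ampicillin via the β-lactamase gene. The catalogue lists U6 and the 5' LTR as the promoters, with U6 (a PolIII promoter) driving the anillin-targeting hairpin. EGFP is fused to the N terminus of the anillin coding sequence, followed by a loxP site, a WPRE that enhances transcript stability and expression, and an HIV-1 LTR region with an adjoining nef fragment.

The rescue protein carries the A740D and E758K substitutions, which the depositor links to the Rho-binding region of anillin. This makes the construct suited to testing how loss of that interaction affects anillin function in a knockdown background. The depositor notes that residues are numbered according to the canonical full-length isoform, although the cDNA used is a shorter isoform lacking residues 508–544.

The annotated sequence is 8,078 nt, which is shorter than the stated backbone (7,574 bp) plus insert (3,324 bp). It shows a CMV enhancer/promoter directly upstream of EGFP-ANLN. No U6 promoter, shRNA, packaging signal, RRE or second LTR is annotated. The table may therefore reflect an incomplete assembly or incomplete annotation, and the record does not resolve the difference.
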