Addgene plasmid #187274: PLL5.0-Anillin ShRNA-GFP-AnillinA740D, E758K
Purpose: Lentiviral expression of shRNA targeting Anillin + reconstitution of Anillin A740D,E758K
Depositing lab: Alpha Yap. Depositing organization: University of Queensland, Institute for Molecular Bioscience. Publication: Anillin Promotes Cell Contractility by Cyclic Resetting of RhoA Residence Kinetics. Budnar S, Husain KB, Gomez GA, Naghibosadat M, Varma A, Verma S, Hamilton NA, Morris RG, Yap AS. Dev Cell. 2019 Jun 17;49(6):894-906.e12. doi: 10.1016/j.devcel.2019.04.031. Epub 2019 May 16. PubMed 31105010.
Backbone
  Vector backbone: pLL5.0
  Backbone size w/o insert (bp): 7574
  Vector type: Lentiviral
Growth in bacteria
  Bacterial resistance: Ampicillin, 100 μg/mL
  Growth temperature: 37°C
  Growth strain: NEB Stable
  Copy number: High Copy
Gene/Insert
  Gene/Insert name: Anillin ,hsAnillin, Entrez Gene ANLN (a.k.a. FSGS8, Scraps, scra)
  gRNA/shRNA sequence: TCGGCGATGCCTCTTTGAATAAATTCAAGAGATTTATTCAAAGAGGCATCGCCATTTTTT
  Species: H. sapiens (human)
  Insert size (bp): 3324
  Mutation: Anillin A740D, E758K
  Entrez Gene: ANLN (a.k.a. FSGS8, Scraps, scra)
  Promoter: U6, 5'LTR
  Tag / fusion protein: EGFP (N terminal on insert)
  Cloning method: Gibson Cloning
  Sequencing primers: 5′ mU6 Forward Primer, EGFP forward primer; 3′ WPRE-R
Resource information
  A portion of this plasmid was derived from a plasmid made by: Plasmid made by Srikanth Budnar
Terms and licenses: Academic/Nonprofit Terms; Industry Terms: Not Available to Industry
Depositor comments: Rescue with reconstituted -Anillin A740D,E758K. 5' cloning site: SacII (destroyed), 3' cloning site: Sbf1 (not destroyed). With regard to all the Anillin sequences, I chose to number these residues as per the canonical sequence which is the full-length isoform. We have been using a smaller isoform, that lacks aa 508-544 as compared to the canonical isoform. The article that identified the Rho binding region on Anillin (https://www.ncbi.nlm.nih.gov/pmc/articles/PMC4449299/) followed the residue numbers of the canonical isoform to describe the mutations a740D, E758K (ref figure 2 in the article). Therefore, I chose to follow similar nomenclature when I generated the AHPH-DM for Rashmi's NCB paper. To harmonize the nomenclature across constructs, I continued to number the residues in all the GFP/Cherry Anillin constructs as per the canonical sequence.
How to cite: PLL5.0-Anillin ShRNA-GFP-AnillinA740D, E758K was a gift from Alpha Yap (Addgene plasmid # 187274 ; http://n2t.net/addgene:187274 ; RRID:Addgene_187274)
